>Addgene plasmid #87493 | NG-4 | addgene full sequence | sequence record 174600 | Addgene NGS Result
CTAAATTGTAAGCGTTAATATTTTGTTAAAATTCGCGTTAAATTTTTGTTAAATCAGCTCATTTTTTAAC
CAATAGGCCGAAATCGGCAAAATCCCTTATAAATCAAAAGAATAGACCGAGATAGGGTTGAGTGGCCGCT
ACAGGGCGCTCCCATTCGCCATTCAGGCTGCGCAACTGTTGGGAAGGGCGTTTCGGTGCGGGCCTCTTCG
CTATTACGCCAGCTGGCGAAAGGGGGATGTGCTGCAAGGCGATTAAGTTGGGTAACGCCAGGGTTTTCCC
AGTCACGACGTTGTAAAACGACGGCCAGTGAGCGCGACGTAATACGACTCACTATAGGGCGAATTGGCGG
AAGGCCGTCAAGGCCTAGGCGCGCCATGAGCTCGTATCCTGCAGTTAACCCCAGCTCAAGTGGTAGCAAT
CGCGTCGAATGGAGGGGGAAAGCAAGCCCTGGAAACCGTGCAAAGGTTGTTGCCGGTCTTGTGCCAAGAT
CATGGGCTTCAGACTCGAACAAGCGGGCGCTGCTCGACGCACTGGCCGAAGCCATGCTGGCGGAGTCGAG
AATCATAGCACTTCGGTGCCGAGAGCCGACGACGACTGGCGCTCATTTCGAGTCTGACTGGGAATGCCCG
CAGCTTCAGGCAGGCGCTGCTCGCCTACCGCCAGCAGAGTCCAATGGATCTCGAGGAATTCACTCCTCAG
GTGCAGGCTGCCTATCAGGAGTCCCATTGTGCTGGCGCGCTGCAGGATACGGTACCTCTTAATTAACTGG
CCTCATGGGCCTTCCGCTCACTGCCCGCTTTCCAGTCGGGAAACCTGTCGTGCCAGCTGCATTAACATGG
TCATAGCTGTTTCCTTGCGTATTGGGCGCTCTCCGCTTCCTCGCTCACTGACTCGCTGCGCTCGGTCGTT
CGGGTAAAGCCTGGGGTGCCTAATGAGCAAAAGGCCAGCAAAAGGCCAGGAACCGTAAAAAGGCCGCGTT
GCTGGCGTTTTTCCATAGGCTCCGCCCCCCTGACGAGCATCACAAAAATCGACGCTCAAGTCAGAGGTGG
CGAAACCCGACAGGACTATAAAGATACCAGGCGTTTCCCCCTGGAAGCTCCCTCGTGCGCTCTCCTGTTC
CGACCCTGCCGCTTACCGGATACCTGTCCGCCTTTCTCCCTTCGGGAAGCGTGGCGCTTTCTCATAGCTC
ACGCTGTAGGTATCTCAGTTCGGTGTAGGTCGTTCGCTCCAAGCTGGGCTGTGTGCACGAACCCCCCGTT
CAGCCCGACCGCTGCGCCTTATCCGGTAACTATCGTCTTGAGTCCAACCCGGTAAGACACGACTTATCGC
CACTGGCAGCAGCCACTGGTAACAGGATTAGCAGAGCGAGGTATGTAGGCGGTGCTACAGAGTTCTTGAA
GTGGTGGCCTAACTACGGCTACACTAGAAGAACAGTATTTGGTATCTGCGCTCTGCTGAAGCCAGTTACC
TTCGGAAAAAGAGTTGGTAGCTCTTGATCCGGCAAACAAACCACCGCTGGTAGCGGTGGTTTTTTTGTTT
GCAAGCAGCAGATTACGCGCAGAAAAAAAGGATCTCAAGAAGATCCTTTGATCTTTTCTACGGGGTCTGA
CGCTCAGTGGAACGAAAACTCACGTTAAGGGATTTTGGTCATGAGATTATCAAAAAGGATCTTCACCTAG
ATCCTTTTAAATTAAAAATGAAGTTTTAAATCAATCTAAAGTATATATGAGTAAACTTGGTCTGACAGTT
ACCAATGCTTAATCAGTGAGGCACCTATCTCAGCGATCTGTCTATTTCGTTCATCCATAGTTGCCTGACT
CCCCGTCGTGTAGATAACTACGATACGGGAGGGCTTACCATCTGGCCCCAGTGCTGCAATGATACCGCGA
GAACCACGCTCACCGGCTCCAGATTTATCAGCAATAAACCAGCCAGCCGGAAGGGCCGAGCGCAGAAGTG
GTCCTGCAACTTTATCCGCCTCCATCCAGTCTATTAATTGTTGCCGGGAAGCTAGAGTAAGTAGTTCGCC
AGTTAATAGTTTGCGCAACGTTGTTGCCATTGCTACAGGCATCGTGGTGTCACGCTCGTCGTTTGGTATG
GCTTCATTCAGCTCCGGTTCCCAACGATCAAGGCGAGTTACATGATCCCCCATGTTGTGCAAAAAAGCGG
TTAGCTCCTTCGGTCCTCCGATCGTTGTCAGAAGTAAGTTGGCCGCAGTGTTATCACTCATGGTTATGGC
AGCACTGCATAATTCTCTTACTGTCATGCCATCCGTAAGATGCTTTTCTGTGACTGGTGAGTACTCAACC
AAGTCATTCTGAGAATAGTGTATGCGGCGACCGAGTTGCTCTTGCCCGGCGTCAATACGGGATAATACCG
CGCCACATAGCAGAACTTTAAAAGTGCTCATCATTGGAAAACGTTCTTCGGGGCGAAAACTCTCAAGGAT
CTTACCGCTGTTGAGATCCAGTTCGATGTAACCCACTCGTGCACCCAACTGATCTTCAGCATCTTTTACT
TTCACCAGCGTTTCTGGGTGAGCAAAAACAGGAAGGCAAAATGCCGCAAAAAAGGGAATAAGGGCGACAC
GGAAATGTTGAATACTCATACTCTTCCTTTTTCAATATTATTGAAGCATTTATCAGGGTTATTGTCTCAT
GAGCGGATACATATTTGAATGTATTTAGAAAAATAAACAAATAGGGGTTCCGCGCACATTTCCCCGAAAA
GTGCCAC
Features (pLannotate 1.2.2; 9 found; start..end, strand, type, name):
      3..134     -  rep_origin     M13 ori (fragment): M13 bacteriophage origin of replication; arrow indicates direction of (+) strand synthesis
    155..311     -  CDS            lacZα (fragment): LacZα fragment of β-galactosidase; lacZ fragment
    320..338     +  promoter       T7 promoter: promoter for bacteriophage T7 RNA polymerase
    368..496     +  CDS            avrXa10 (fragment): AVX10_XANOO - Experimental evidence at protein level: Swiss-Prot protein existence level 1. Avirulence protein. Induces the hypersensitive response (HR)in rice plants carrying the resistance gene Xa10. Activity depends on the presence of the core repeat domains; replacement with repeat domains from other proteins (AvrBs3 of X.euvesicatoria (AC P14727) or AvrXa7 of this organism) does not elicit the HR. Probably acts as a transcription factor in its host plant (rice) to induce plant resistance or disease. From Xanthomonas oryzae pv. oryzae.
    788..835     -  CDS            lacI (fragment): lac repressor; lacI; The lac repressor binds to the lac operator to inhibit transcription in E. coli. This inhibition can be relieved by adding lactose or isopropyl-β-D-thiogalactopyranoside (IPTG).
    872..912     -  rep_origin     RSF ori (fragment): Plasmids containing the RSF 1030 origin of replication can be propagated in E. coli cells that contain additional plasmids with compatible origins.
    990..1578    -  rep_origin     ori: high-copy-number ColE1/pMB1/pBR322/pUC origin of replication
   1749..2609    -  CDS            AmpR: β-lactamase; bla; confers resistance to ampicillin, carbenicillin, and related antibiotics
   2610..2714    -  promoter       AmpR promoter: bla
