[The description below was written by a language model from this plasmid's Addgene catalogue record and pLannotate feature annotations shown in this document.]
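Description:
NG-4 is a small (about 2.7 kb) bacterial cloning plasmid built on the pMA gene-synthesis backbone, serving as a storage and template vector for one synthetic TAL effector repeat fragment. It belongs to a set of parts for preparing TALE DNA-binding domain libraries used in an isothermal-assembly approach to building custom TAL effectors. The plasmid is maintained in E. coli at high copy through a ColE1/pUC-type origin of replication and is selected with ampicillin via a β-lactamase (AmpR) gene driven by its own bla promoter.

The payload is the synthetic insert named NG-4. In the feature table it appears as a short coding segment of roughly 130 bp with similarity to the Xanthomonas oryzae TAL effector AvrXa10, consistent with a single repeat-type module from the core repeat domain of that protein family. By the usual TALE convention, "NG" would denote the repeat-variable diresidue that preferentially recognises thymine, and the "4" presumably indicates a position or fragment class in the assembly scheme, although the record does not spell out either point. A T7 promoter lies just upstream of the insert, and the remaining annotations (partial M13 origin, lacZα, lacI and RSF origin fragments) are short backbone remnants or similarity hits rather than functional units. No eukaryotic expression elements, nuclease domain or reporter are annotated, so this is not an expression construct. Its stated purpose is library amplification of the NG-4 fragment, which then feeds into TALE array assembly. The cloning method used for the insert is not recorded.
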