Addgene plasmid #87493: NG-4
Purpose: For library amplification of fragment NG-4
Depositing lab: Steve Pollard. Depositing organization: University of Edinburgh. Publication: STAR: a simple TAL effector assembly reaction using isothermal assembly. Gogolok S, Garcia-Diaz C, Pollard SM. Sci Rep. 2016 Sep 12;6:33209. doi: 10.1038/srep33209. PubMed 27615025.
Backbone
  Vector backbone: pMA
  Backbone manufacturer: Life Technologies
  Vector type: TALEN, Synthetic Biology ; TALE DBD library preparation
Growth in bacteria
  Bacterial resistance: Ampicillin, 100 μg/mL
  Growth temperature: 37°C
  Growth strain: DH5alpha
  Copy number: High Copy
Gene/Insert
  Gene/Insert name: NG-4
  Species: Synthetic
  Cloning method: Unknown
Terms and licenses: Academic/Nonprofit Terms; Industry Terms: Not Available to Industry
How to cite: NG-4 was a gift from Steve Pollard (Addgene plasmid # 87493 ; http://n2t.net/addgene:87493 ; RRID:Addgene_87493)
