>Addgene plasmid #87493 | NG-4 | depositor partial sequence | sequence record 170636 | NG-4 RVD flanked by BciVI sites
GTATCCTGCAGTTAACCCCAGCTCAAGTGGTAGCAATCGCGTCGAATGGAGGGGGAAAGCAAGCCCTGGA
AACCGTGCAAAGGTTGTTGCCGGTCTTGTGCCAAGATCATGGGCTTCAGACTCGAACAAGCGGGCGCTGC
TCGACGCACTGGCCGAAGCCATGCTGGCGGAGTCGAGAATCATAGCACTTCGGTGCCGAGAGCCGACGAC
GACTGGCGCTCATTTCGAGTCTGACTGGGAATGCCCGCAGCTTCAGGCAGGCGCTGCTCGCCTACCGCCA
GCAGAGTCCAATGGATCTCGAGGAATTCACTCCTCAGGTGCAGGCTGCCTATCAGGAGTCCCATTGTGCT
GGCGCGCTGCAGGATAC
